>Addgene plasmid #199222 | pUt-mPF-GFP | depositor full sequence | sequence record 391954 | pUt-mPF-GFP sequence 6317 bps
TATGGCTTCTGAGGCGGAAACGCGCTAAAGCAAGTAAAACCTCTACAAATGTGGTATGGAATTCTAAAAT
ACAGCATAGCAAAACTTTAACCTCCAAATCAAGCCTCTACTTGAATCCTTTTCTGAGGGATGAATAAGGC
ATAGGCATCAGGGGCTGTTGCCAATGTGCATTAGCTGTTTGCAGCCTCACCTTCTTTCATGGAGTTTAAG
ATATAGTGTATTTTCCCAAGGTTTGAACTAGCTCTTCATTTCTTTATGTTTTAAATGCACTGACCTCCCA
CATTCCCTTTTTAGTAAAATATTCAGAAATAATTTAAATACATCATTGCAATGAAAATAAATGTTTTTTA
TTAGGCAGAATCCAGATGCTCAAGGCCCTTCATAATATCCCCCAGTTTAGTAGTTGGACTTAGGGAACAA
AGGAACCTTTAATAGAAATTGGACAGCAAGAAAGCGAGCTTCTAGCTTTAGTTCCTGGTGTACTTGAGGG
GGATGAGTTCCTCAATGGTGGTTTTGACCAGCTTGCCATTCATCTCAATGAGCACAAAGCAGTCAGGAGC
ATAGTCAGAGATGAGCTCTCTGCACATGCCACAGGGGCTGACCACCCTGATGGATCTGTCCACCTCATCA
GAGTAGGGGTGCCTGACAGCCACAATGGTGTCAAAGTCCTTCTGCCCGTTGCTCACAGCAGACCCAATGG
CAATGGCTTCAGCACAGACAGTGACCCTGCCAATGTAGGCCTCAATGTGGACAGCAGAGATGATCTCCCC
AGTCTTGGTCCTGATGGCCGCCCCGACATGGTGCTTGTTGTCCTCATAGAGCATGGTGATCTTCTCAGTG
GCGACCTCCACCAGCTCCAGATCCTGCTGAGAGATGTTGAAGGTCTTCATGGTGGCCCTCCTATAGTGAG
TCGTATTATACTATGCCGATATACTATGCCGATGATTAATTGTCAAAACAGCGTGGATGGCGTCTCCAGC
TTATCTGACGGTTCACTAAACGAGCTCTGCTTATATAGACCTCCCACCGTACACGCCTACCGCCCATTTG
CGTCAATGGGGCGGAGTTGTTACGACATTTTGGAAAGTCCCGTTGATTTACTAGTCAAAACAAACTCCCA
TTGACGTCAATGGGGTGGAGACTTGGAAATCCCCGTGAGTCAAACCGCTATCCACGCCCATTGATGTACT
GCCAAAACCGCATCATCATGGTAATAGCGATGACTAATACGTAGATGTACTGCCAAGTAGGAAAGTCCCA
TAAGGTCATGTACTGGGCATAATGCCAGGCGGGCCATTTACCGTCATTGACGTCAATAGGGGGCGTACTT
GGCATATGATACACTTGATGTACTGCCAAGTGGGCAGTTTACCGTAAATACTCCACCCATTGACGTCAAT
GGAAAGTCCCTATTGGCGTTACTATGGGAACATACGTCATTATTGACGTCAATGGGCGGGGGTCGTTGGG
CGGTCAGCCAGGCGGGCCATTTACCGTAAGTTATGTAACGCCTGCAGGTTAATTAAGAACATGTGAGCAA
AAGGCCAGCAAAAGAAGTTCCTATTCCGAAGTTCCTATTCTCTAGAAAGTATAGGAACTTCTTGCTGGCG
TTTTTCCATAGGCTCCGCCCCCCTGACGAGCATCACAAAAATCGACGCTCAAGTCAGAGGTGGCGAAACC
CGACAGGACTATAAAGATACCAGGCGTTTCCCCCTGGAAGCTCCCTCGTGCGCTCTCCTGTTCCGACCCT
GCCGCTTACCGGATACCTGTCCGCCTTTCTCCCTTCGGGAAGCGTGGCGCTTTCTCATAGCTCACGCTGT
AGGTATCTCAGTTCGGTGTAGGTCGTTCGCTCCAAGCTGGGCTGTGTGCACGAACCCCCCGTTCAGCCCG
ACCGCTGCGCCTTATCCGGTAACTATCGTCTTGAGTCCAACCCGGTAAGACACGACTTATCGCCACTGGC
AGCAGCCACTGGTAACAGGATTAGCAGAGCGAGGTATGTAGGCGGTGCTACAGAGTTCTTGAAGTGGTGG
CCTAACTACGGCTACACTAGAAGAACAGTATTTGGTATCTGCGCTCTGCTGAAGCCAGTTACCTTCGGAA
AAAGAGTTGGTAGCTCTTGATCCGGCAAACAAACCACCGCTGGTAGCGGTGGTTTTTTTGTTTGCAAGCA
GCAGATTACGCGCAGAAAAAAAGGATCTCAAGAAGATCCTTTGATCTTTTCTACGGTTCTACCGGGTAGG
GGAGGCGCTTTTCCCAAGGCAGTCTGGAGCATGCGCTTTAGCAGCCCCGCTGGGCACTTGGCGCTACACA
AGTGGCCTCTGGCCTCGCACACATTCCACATCCACCGGTAGGCGCCAACCGGCTCCGTTCTTTGGTGGCC
CCTTCGCGCCACCTTCTACTCCTCCCCTAGTCAGGAAGTTCCCCCCCGCCCCGCAGCTCGCGTCGTGCAG
GACGTGACAAATGGAAGTAGCACGTCTCACTAGTCTCGTGCAGATGGACAGCACCGCTGAGCAATGGAAG
CGGGTAGGCCTTTGGGGCAGCGGCCAATAGCAGCTTTGCTCCTTCGCTTTCTGGGCTCAGAGGCTGGGAA
GGGGTGGGTCCGGGGGCGGGCTCAGGGGCGGGCTCAGGGGCGGGGCGGGCGCCCGAAGGTCCTCCGGAGG
CCCGGCATTCTGCACGCTTCAAAAGCGCACGTCTGCCGCGCTGTTCTCCTCTTCCTCATCTCCGGGCCTT
TCGACCTGCAGCGACCCGCTAACAGCGTCAACAGCGTGCCGCAGATCTTGGTGGCGTGAAACTCCCGCAC
CTCTTCGGCCAGCGCCTTGTAGAAGCGCGTATGGCTTCGTACCCCTGCCATCAACACGCGTCTGCGTTCG
ACCAGGCTGCGCGTTCTCGCGGCCATAACAACCGACGTACGGCGTTGCGCCCTCGCCGGCAACAAAAAGC
CACGGAAGTCCGCCTGGAGCAGAAAATGCCCACGCTACTGCGGGTTTATATAGACGGTCCCCACGGGATG
GGGAAAACCACCACCACGCAACTGCTGGTGGCCCTGGGTTCGCGCGACGATATCGTCTACGTACCCGAGC
CGATGACTTACTGGCGGGTGTTGGGGGCTTCCGAGACAATCGCGAACATCTACACCACACAACACCGCCT
CGACCAGGGTGAGATATCGGCCGGGGACGCGGCGGTGGTAATGACAAGCGCCCAGATAACAATGGGCATG
CCTTATGCCGTGACCGACGCCGTTCTGGCTCCTCATATCGGGGGGGAGGCTGGGAGCTCACATGCCCCGC
CCCCGGCCCTCACCCTCATCTTCGACCGCCATCCCATCGCCGCCCTCCTGTGCTACCCGGCCGCGCGATA
CCTTATGGGCAGCATGACCCCCCAGGCCGTGCTGGCGTTCGTGGCCCTCATCCCGCCGACCTTGCCCGGC
ACAAACATCGTGTTGGGGGCCCTTCCGGAGGACAGACACATCGACCGCCTGGCCAAACGCCAGCGCCCCG
GCGAGCGGCTTGACCTGGCTATGCTGGCCGCGATTCGCCGCGTTTATGGGCTGCTTGCCAATACGGTGCG
GTATCTGCAGGGCGGCGGGTCGTGGCGGGAGGATTGGGGACAGCTTTCGGGGGCGGCCGTGCCGCCCCAG
GGTGCCGAGCCCCAGAGCAACGCGGGCCCACGACCCCATATCGGGGACACGTTATTTACCCTGTTTCGGG
CCCCCGAGTTGCTGGCCCCCAACGGCGACCTGTACAACGTGTTTGCCTGGGCCTTGGACGTCTTGGCCAA
ACGCCTCCGTCCCATGCACGTCTTTATCCTGGATTACGACCAATCGCCCGCCGGCTGCCGGGACGCCCTG
CTGCAACTTACCTCCGGGATGGTCCAGACCCACGTCACCACCCCCGGCTCCATACCGACGATCTGCGACC
TGGCGCGCACGTTTGCCCGGGAGATGGGGGAGGCTAACTGAAACACGGAAGGAGACAATACCGGAAGGAA
CCCGCGCTATGACGGCAATAAAAAGACAGAATAAAACGCACGGGTGTTGGGTCGTTTGTTCATAAACGCG
GAAGTTCCTATTCCGAAGTTCCTATTCTTCAAATAGTATAGGAACTTCACGGGCCAGATATACGCGTCGA
GGCCCTTTCGTCTTCACTCGAGTTTACTCCCTATCAGTGATAGAGAACGTATGTCGAGTTTACTCCCTAT
CAGTGATAGAGAACGATGTCGAGTTTACTCCCTATCAGTGATAGAGAACGTATGTCGAGTTTACTCCCTA
TCAGTGATAGAGAACGTATGTCGAGTTTACTCCCTATCAGTGATAGAGAACGTATGTCGAGTTTATCCCT
ATCAGTGATAGAGAACGTATGTCGAGTTTACTCCCTATCAGTGATAGAGAACGTATGTCGAGGTAGGCGT
GTACGGTGGGAGGCCTATATAAGCAGAGCTCGTTTAGTGAACCGTCAGATCGCCTGGAATGTCTAGACTG
GACAAGAGCAAAGTCATAAACGGCGCTCTGGAATTACTCAATGGAGTCGGTATCGAAGGCCTGACGACAA
GGAAACTCGCTCAAAAGCTGGGAGTTGAGCAGCCTACCCTGTACTGGCACGTGAAGAACAAGCGGGCCCT
GCTCGATGCCCTGCCAATCGAGATGCTGGACAGGCATCATACCCACTTCTGCCCCCTGGAAGGCGAGTCA
TGGCAAGACTTTCTGCGGAACAACGCCAAGTCATTCCGCTGTGCTCTCCTCTCACATCGCGACGGGGCTA
AAGTGCATCTCGGCACCCGCCCAACAGAGAAACAGTACGAAACCCTGGAAAATCAGCTCGCGTTCCTGTG
TCAGCAAGGCTTCTCCCTGGAGAACGCACTGTACGCTCTGTCCGCCGTGGGCCACTTTACACTGGGCTGC
GTATTGGAGGAACAGGAGCATCAAGTAGCAAAAGAGGAAAGAGAGACACCTACCACCGATTCTATGCCCC
CACTTCTGAGACAAGCAATTGAGCTGTTCGACCGGCAGGGAGCCGAACCTGCCTTCCTTTTCGGCCTGGA
ACTAATCATATGTGGCCTGGAGAAACAGCTAAAGTGCGAAAGCGGCGGGCCGGCCGACGCCCTTGACGAT
TTTGACTTAGACATGCTCCCAGCCGATGCCCTTGACGACTTTGACCTTGATATGCTGCCTGCTGACGCTC
TTGACGATTTTGACCTTGACATGCTCCCCGGGGGAAGCGGAGCTACTAACTTCAGCCTGCTGAAGCAGGC
TGGAGACGTGGAGGAGAACCCTGGACCTATGGTGAGCAAGGGCGAGGAGCTGTTCACCGGGGTGGTGCCC
ATCCTGGTCGAGCTGGACGGCGACGTAAACGGCCACAAGTTCAGCGTGTCCGGCGAGGGCGAGGGCGATG
CCACCTACGGCAAGCTGACCCTGAAGTTCATCTGCACCACCGGCAAGCTGCCCGTGCCCTGGCCCACCCT
CGTGACCACCCTGACCTACGGCGTGCAGTGCTTCAGCCGCTACCCCGACCACATGAAGCAGCACGACTTC
TTCAAGTCCGCCATGCCCGAAGGCTACGTCCAGGAGCGCACCATCTTCTTCAAGGACGACGGCAACTACA
AGACCCGCGCCGAGGTGAAGTTCGAGGGCGACACCCTGGTGAACCGCATCGAGCTGAAGGGCATCGACTT
CAAGGAGGACGGCAACATCCTGGGGCACAAGCTGGAGTACAACTACAACAGCCACAACGTCTATATCATG
GCCGACAAGCAGAAGAACGGCATCAAGGTGAACTTCAAGATCCGCCACAACATCGAGGACGGCAGCGTGC
AGCTCGCCGACCACTACCAGCAGAACACCCCCATCGGCGACGGCCCCGTGCTGCTGCCCGACAACCACTA
CCTGAGCACCCAGTCCGCCCTGAGCAAAGACCCCAACGAGAAGCGCGATCACATGGTCCTGCTGGAGTTC
GTGACCGCCGCCGGGATCACTCTCGGCATGGACGAGCTGTACAAGTAAGGATCCACTAGTCCAGTGTGGT
GGAATTCTGCAGATATCCAGCACAGTGGCGGCCGCTCGAGTCTAGAGGGCCCGTTTAAACCCGCTGATCA
GCCTCGACTGTGCCTTCTAGTTGCCAGCCATCTGTTGTTTGCCCCTCCCCCGTGCCTTCCTTGACCCTGG
AAGGTGCCACTCCCACTGTCCTTTCCTAATAAAATGAGGAAATTGCATCGCATTGTCTGAGTAGGTGTCA
TTCTATTCTGGGGGGTGGGGTGGGGCAGGACAGCAAGGGGGAGGATTGGGAAGACAATAGCAGGCATGCT
GGGGATGCGGTGGGCTC
Features (pLannotate 1.2.2; 18 found; start..end, strand, type, name):
     65..459     -  polyA_signal   β-globin poly(A): human β-globin polyadenylation signal
    471..890     -  CDS            bsr: BSR_BACCE - Experimental evidence at protein level: Swiss-Prot protein existence level 1. Catalyzes the deamination of the cytosine moiety of the antibiotics blasticidin S, cytomycin and acetylblasticidin S. From Bacillus cereus.
    900..918     -  promoter       T7 promoter: promoter for bacteriophage T7 RNA polymerase
    938..956     -  promoter       tac promoter (fragment): strong E. coli promoter; hybrid between the trp and lac UV5 promoters
   1003..1054    -  promoter       CMVd2 promoter: truncated human cytomegalovirus (CMV) immediate early promoter that yields moderately reduced expression relative to the full-length promoter
   1117..1134    +  promoter       CMV promoter (fragment): human cytomegalovirus (CMV) immediate early promoter
   1207..1510    -  enhancer       CMV enhancer: human cytomegalovirus immediate early enhancer
   1554..1601    +  protein_bind   FRT: FLP-mediated recombination occurs in the 8-bp core sequence TCTAGAAA (Turan and Bode, 2011). FLP recombinase from the Saccharomyces cerevisiae 2μ plasmid
   1613..2201    -  rep_origin     ori: high-copy-number ColE1/pMB1/pBR322/pUC origin of replication
   2234..2733    +  promoter       PGK promoter: mouse phosphoglycerate kinase 1 promoter
   2774..2813    +  5'UTR          HSV TK 5'-UTR: 5' untranslated region from the herpes simplex virus thymidine kinase gene
   2831..3958    +  CDS            TK: KITH_HHV11 - Experimental evidence at protein level: Swiss-Prot protein existence level 1. Catalyzes the transfer of the gamma-phospho group of ATP to thymidine to generate dTMP in the salvage pathway of pyrimidine synthesis. The dTMP serves as a substrate for DNA polymerase during viral DNA replication. Allows the virus to be reactivated and to grow in non-proliferative cells lacking a high concentration of phosphorylated nucleic acid precursors. From Human herpesvirus 1 (strain 17) (HHV-1) (Human herpes simplex virus 1). Used in molecular biology as a selectable marker to identify transfecte
   4003..4051    +  polyA_signal   HSV TK poly(A) signal: herpes simplex virus thymidine kinase polyadenylation signal (Cole and Stacy, 1985)
   4150..4464    +  promoter       tight TRE promoter: Tet-responsive promoter PTight, consisting of seven tet operator sequences followed by the minimal CMV promoter
   4469..5166    +  CDS            rtTA3 (fragment): reverse tetracycline transactivator 3 activates expression from Tet-responsive promoters in the presence of doxycycline
   5096..5206    +  CDS            VP48: 3 tandem repeats of the minimal activation domain of herpes simplex virus VP16 (Cheng et al., 2013)
   5279..5998    +  CDS            EGFP: the original enhanced GFP (Yang et al., 1996) mammalian codon-optimized
   6098..5       +  polyA_signal   bGH poly(A) signal (across the origin): bovine growth hormone polyadenylation signal
