>Addgene plasmid #199222 | pUt-mPF-GFP | addgene full sequence | sequence record 396540 | Addgene NGS Result
TATGGCTTCTGAGGCGGAAACGCGCTAAAGCAAGTAAAACCTCTACAAATGTGGTATGGAATTCTAAAAT
ACAGCATAGCAAAACTTTAACCTCCAAATCAAGCCTCTACTTGAATCCTTTTCTGAGGGATGAATAAGGC
ATAGGCATCAGGGGCTGTTGCCAATGTGCATTAGCTGTTTGCAGCCTCACCTTCTTTCATGGAGTTTAAG
ATATAGTGTATTTTCCCAAGGTTTGAACTAGCTCTTCATTTCTTTATGTTTTAAATGCACTGACCTCCCA
CATTCCCTTTTTAGTAAAATATTCAGAAATAATTTAAATACATCATTGCAATGAAAATAAATGTTTTTTA
TTAGGCAGAATCCAGATGCTCAAGGCCCTTCATAATATCCCCCAGTTTAGTAGTTGGACTTAGGGAACAA
AGGAACCTTTAATAGAAATTGGACAGCAAGAAAGCGAGCTTCTAGCTTTAGTTCCTGGTGTACTTGAGGG
GGATGAGTTCCTCAATGGTGGTTTTGACCAGCTTGCCATTCATCTCAATGAGCACAAAGCAGTCAGGAGC
ATAGTCAGAGATGAGCTCTCTGCACATGCCACAGGGGCTGACCACCCTGATGGATCTGTCCACCTCATCA
GAGTAGGGGTGCCTGACAGCCACAATGGTGTCAAAGTCCTTCTGCCCGTTGCTCACAGCAGACCCAATGG
CAATGGCTTCAGCACAGACAGTGACCCTGCCAATGTAGGCCTCAATGTGGACAGCAGAGATGATCTCCCC
AGTCTTGGTCCTGATGGCCGCCCCGACATGGTGCTTGTTGTCCTCATAGAGCATGGTGATCTTCTCAGTG
GCGACCTCCACCAGCTCCAGATCCTGCTGAGAGATGTTGAAGGTCTTCATGGTGGCCCTCCTATAGTGAG
TCGTATTATACTATGCCGATATACTATGCCGATGATTAATTGTCAAAACAGCGTGGATGGCGTCTCCAGC
TTATCTGACGGTTCACTAAACGAGCTCTGCTTATATAGACCTCCCACCGTACACGCCTACCGCCCATTTG
CGTCAATGGGGCGGAGTTGTTACGACATTTTGGAAAGTCCCGTTGATTTACTAGTCAAAACAAACTCCCA
TTGACGTCAATGGGGTGGAGACTTGGAAATCCCCGTGAGTCAAACCGCTATCCACGCCCATTGATGTACT
GCCAAAACCGCATCATCATGGTAATAGCGATGACTAATACGTAGATGTACTGCCAAGTAGGAAAGTCCCA
TAAGGTCATGTACTGGGCATAATGCCAGGCGGGCCATTTACCGTCATTGACGTCAATAGGGGGCGTACTT
GGCATATGATACACTTGATGTACTGCCAAGTGGGCAGTTTACCGTAAATACTCCACCCATTGACGTCAAT
GGAAAGTCCCTATTGGCGTTACTATGGGAACATACGTCATTATTGACGTCAATGGGCGGGGGTCGTTGGG
CGGTCAGCCAGGCGGGCCATTTACCGTAAGTTATGTAACGCCTGCAGGTTAATTAAGAACATGTGAGCAA
AAGGCCAGCAAAAGAAGTTCCTATTCCGAAGTTCCTATTCTCTAGAAAGTATAGGAACTTCTTGCTGGCG
TTTTTCCATAGGCTCCGCCCCCCTGACGAGCATCACAAAAATCGACGCTCAAGTCAGAGGTGGCGAAACC
CGACAGGACTATAAAGATACCAGGCGTTTCCCCCTGGAAGCTCCCTCGTGCGCTCTCCTGTTCCGACCCT
GCCGCTTACCGGATACCTGTCCGCCTTTCTCCCTTCGGGAAGCGTGGCGCTTTCTCATAGCTCACGCTGT
AGGTATCTCAGTTCGGTGTAGGTCGTTCGCTCCAAGCTGGGCTGTGTGCACGAACCCCCCGTTCAGCCCG
ACCGCTGCGCCTTATCCGGTAACTATCGTCTTGAGTCCAACCCGGTAAGACACGACTTATCGCCACTGGC
AGCAGCCACTGGTAACAGGATTAGCAGAGCGAGGTATGTAGGCGGTGCTACAGAGTTCTTGAAGTGGTGG
CCTAACTACGGCTACACTAGAAGAACAGTATTTGGTATCTGCGCTCTGCTGAAGCCAGTTACCTTCGGAA
AAAGAGTTGGTAGCTCTTGATCCGGCAAACAAACCACCGCTGGTAGCGGTGGTTTTTTTGTTTGCAAGCA
GCAGATTACGCGCAGAAAAAAAGGATCTCAAGAAGATCCTTTGATCTTTTCTACGGTTCTACCGGGTAGG
GGAGGCGCTTTTCCCAAGGCAGTCTGGAGCATGCGCTTTAGCAGCCCCGCTGGGCACTTGGCGCTACACA
AGTGGCCTCTGGCCTCGCACACATTCCACATCCACCGGTAGGCGCCAACCGGCTCCGTTCTTTGGTGGCC
CCTTCGCGCCACCTTCTACTCCTCCCCTAGTCAGGAAGTTCCCCCCCGCCCCGCAGCTCGCGTCGTGCAG
GACGTGACAAATGGAAGTAGCACGTCTCACTAGTCTCGTGCAGATGGACAGCACCGCTGAGCAATGGAAG
CGGGTAGGCCTTTGGGGCAGCGGCCAATAGCAGCTTTGCTCCTTCGCTTTCTGGGCTCAGGGGCGGGCTC
AGGGGCGGGGCGGGCGCCCGAAGGTCCTCCGGAGGCCCGGCATTCTGCACGCTTCAAAAGCGCACGTCTG
CCGCGCTGTTCTCCTCTTCCTCATCTCCGGGCCTTTCGACCTGCAGCGACCCGCTTAACAGCGTCAACAG
CGTGCCGCAGATCTTGGTGGCGTGAAACTCCCGCACCTCTTCGGCAAGCGCCTTGTAGAAGCGCGTATGG
CTTCGTACCCCTGCCATCAACACGCGTCTGCGTTCGACCAGGCTGCGCGTTCTCGCGGCCATAGCAACCG
ACGTACGGCGTTGCGCCCTCGCCGGCAGCAAGAAGCCACGGAAGTCCGCCTGGAGCAGAAAATGCCCACG
CTACTGCGGGTTTATATAGACGGTCCTCACGGGATGGGGAAAACCACCACCACGCAACTGCTGGTGGCCC
TGGGTTCGCGCGACGATATCGTCTACGTACCCGAGCCGATGACTTACTGGCAGGTGCTGGGGGCTTCCGA
GACAATCGCGAACATCTACACCACACAACACCGCCTCGACCAGGGTGAGATATCGGCCGGGGACGCGGCG
GTGGTAATGACAAGCGCCCAGATAACAATGGGCATGCCTTATGCCGTGACCGACGCCGTTCTGGCTCCTC
ATATCGGGGGGGAGGCTGGGAGCTCACATGCCCCGCCCCCGGCCCTCACCCTCATCTTCGACCGCCATCC
CATCGCCGCCCTCCTGTGCTACCCGGCCGCGCGATACCTTATGGGCAGCATGACCCCCCAGGCCGTGCTG
GCGTTCGTGGCCCTCATCCCGCCGACCTTGCCCGGCACAAACATCGTGTTGGGGGCCCTTCCGGAGGACA
GACACATCGACCGCCTGGCCAAACGCCAGCGCCCCGGCGAGCGGCTTGACCTGGCTATGCTGGCCGCGAT
TCGCCGCGTTTACGGGCTGCTTGCCAATACGGTGCGGTATCTGCAGGGCGGCGGGTCGTGGCGGGAGGAT
TGGGGACAGCTTTCGGGGACGGCCGTGCCGCCCCAGGGTGCCGAGCCCCAGAGCAACGCGGGCCCACGAC
CCCATATCGGGGACACGTTATTTACCCTGTTTCGGGCCCCCGAGTTGCTGGCCCCCAACGGCGACCTGTA
CAACGTGTTTGCCTGGGCCTTGGACGTCTTGGCCAAACGCCTCCGTCCCATGCACGTCTTTATCCTGGAT
TACGACCAATCGCCCGCCGGCTGCCGGGACGCCCTGCTGCAACTTACCTCCGGGATGGTCCAGACCCACG
TCACCACCCCCGGCTCCATACCGACGATCTGCGACCTGGCGCGCACGTTTGCCCGGGAGATGGGGGAGGC
TAACTGAAACACGGAAGGAGACAATACCGGAAGGAACCCGCGCTATGACGGCAATAAAAAGACAGAATAA
AACGCACGGGTGTTGGGTCGTTTGTTCATAAACGCGGAAGTTCCTATTCCGAAGTTCCTATTCTTCAAAT
AGTATAGGAACTTCACGGGCCAGATATACGCGTCGAGGCCCTTTCGTCTTCACTCGAGTTTACTCCCTAT
CAGTGATAGAGAACGTATGTCGAGTTTACTCCCTATCAGTGATAGAGAACGATGTCGAGTTTACTCCCTA
TCAGTGATAGAGAACGTATGTCGAGTTTACTCCCTATCAGTGATAGAGAACGTATGTAGAGTTTACTCCC
TATCAGTGATAGAGAACGTATGTCGAGTTTATCCCTATCAGTGATAGAGAACGTATGTCGAGTTTACTCC
CTATCAGTGATAGAGAACGTATGTCGAGGTAGGCGTGTACGGTGGGAGGCCTATATAAGCAGAGCTCGTT
TAGTGAACCGTCAGATCGCCTGGAATGTCTAGACTGGACAAGAGCAAAGTCATAAACGGCGCTCTGGAAT
TACTCAATGGAGTCGGTATCGAAGGCCTGACGACAAGGAAACTCGCTCAAAAGCTGGGAGTTGAGCAGCC
TACCCTGTACTGGCACGTGAAGAACAAGCGGGCCCTGCTCGATGCCCTGCCAATCGAGATGCTGGACAGG
CATCATACCCACTTCTGCCCCCTGGAAGGCGAGTCATGGCAAGACTTTCTGCGGAACAACGCCAAGTCAT
TCCGCTGTGCTCTCCTCTCACATCGCGACGGGGCTAAAGTGCATCTCGGCACCCGCCCAACAGAGAAACA
GTACGAAACCCTGGAAAATCAGCTCGCGTTCCTGTGTCAGCAAGGCTTCTCCCTGGAGAACGCACTGTAC
GCTCTGTCCGCCGTGGGCCACTTTACACTGGGCTGCGTATTGGAGGAACAGGAGCATCAAGTAGCAAAAG
AGGAAAGAGAGACACCTACCACCGATTCTATGCCCCCACTTCTGAGACAAGCAATTGAGCTGTTCGACCG
GCAGGGAGCCGAACCTGCCTTCCTTTTCGGCCTGGAACTAATCATATGTGGCCTGGAGAAACAGCTAAAG
TGCGAAAGCGGCGGGCCGGCCGACGCCCTTGACGATTTTGACTTAGACATGCTCCCAGCCGATGCCCTTG
ACGACTTTGACCTTGATATGCTGCCTGCTGACGCTCTTGACGATTTTGACCTTGACATGCTCCCCGGGGG
AAGCGGAGCTACTAACTTCAGCCTGCTGAAGCAGGCTGGAGACGTGGAGGAGAACCCTGGACCTATGGTG
AGCAAGGGCGAGGAGCTGTTCACCGGGGTGGTGCCCATCCTGGTCGAGCTGGACGGCGACGTAAACGGCC
ACAAGTTCAGCGTGTCCGGCGAGGGCGAGGGCGATGCCACCTACGGCAAGCTGACCCTGAAGTTCATCTG
CACCACCGGCAAGCTGCCCGTGCCCTGGCCCACCCTCGTGACCACCCTGACCTACGGCGTGCAGTGCTTC
AGCCGCTACCCCGACCACATGAAGCAGCACGACTTCTTCAAGTCCGCCATGCCCGAAGGCTACGTCCAGG
AGCGCACCATCTTCTTCAAGGACGACGGCAACTACAAGACCCGCGCCGAGGTGAAGTTCGAGGGCGACAC
CCTGGTGAACCGCATCGAGCTGAAGGGCATCGACTTCAAGGAGGACGGCAACATCCTGGGGCACAAGCTG
GAGTACAACTACAACAGCCACAACGTCTATATCATGGCCGACAAGCAGAAGAACGGCATCAAGGTGAACT
TCAAGATCCGCCACAACATCGAGGACGGCAGCGTGCAGCTCGCCGACCACTACCAGCAGAACACCCCCAT
CGGCGACGGCCCCGTGCTGCTGCCCGACAACCACTACCTGAGCACCCAGTCCGCCCTGAGCAAAGACCCC
AACGAGAAGCGCGATCACATGGTCCTGCTGGAGTTCGTGACCGCCGCCGGGATCACTCTCGGCATGGACG
AGCTGTACAAGTAAGGATCCACTAGTCCAGTGTGGTGGAATTCTGCAGATATCCAGCACAGTGGCGGCCG
CTCGAGTCTAGAGGGCCCGTTTAAACCCGCTGATCAGCCTCGACTGTGCCTTCTAGTTGCCAGCCATCTG
TTGTTTGCCCCTCCCCCGTGCCTTCCTTGACCCTGGAAGGTGCCACTCCCACTGTCCTTTCCTAATAAAA
TGAGGAAATTGCATCGCATTGTCTGAGTAGGTGTCATTCTATTCTGGGGGGTGGGGTGGGGCAGGACAGC
AAGGGGGAGGATTGGGAAGACAATAGCAGGCATGCTGGGGATGCGGTGGGCTC
Features (pLannotate 1.2.2; 20 found; start..end, strand, type, name):
     65..459     -  polyA_signal   β-globin poly(A): human β-globin polyadenylation signal
    471..890     -  CDS            bsr: BSR_BACCE - Experimental evidence at protein level: Swiss-Prot protein existence level 1. Catalyzes the deamination of the cytosine moiety of the antibiotics blasticidin S, cytomycin and acetylblasticidin S. From Bacillus cereus.
    900..918     -  promoter       T7 promoter: promoter for bacteriophage T7 RNA polymerase
    938..956     -  promoter       tac promoter (fragment): strong E. coli promoter; hybrid between the trp and lac UV5 promoters
   1003..1054    -  promoter       CMVd2 promoter: truncated human cytomegalovirus (CMV) immediate early promoter that yields moderately reduced expression relative to the full-length promoter
   1117..1134    +  promoter       CMV promoter (fragment): human cytomegalovirus (CMV) immediate early promoter
   1207..1510    -  enhancer       CMV enhancer: human cytomegalovirus immediate early enhancer
   1554..1601    +  protein_bind   FRT: FLP-mediated recombination occurs in the 8-bp core sequence TCTAGAAA (Turan and Bode, 2011). FLP recombinase from the Saccharomyces cerevisiae 2μ plasmid
   1613..2201    -  rep_origin     ori: high-copy-number ColE1/pMB1/pBR322/pUC origin of replication
   2234..2580    +  promoter       PGK promoter (fragment): mouse phosphoglycerate kinase 1 promoter
   2573..2698    +  promoter       PGK promoter (fragment): mouse phosphoglycerate kinase 1 promoter
   2700..2718    +  promoter       Mini-TK promoter (fragment): minimal herpes simplex virus (HSV) thymidine kinase promoter
   2740..2775    +  5'UTR          HSV TK 5'-UTR (fragment): 5' untranslated region from the herpes simplex virus thymidine kinase gene
   2932..3927    +  CDS            ΔTK: truncated herpes simplex virus thymidine kinase (Salomon et al., 1995) confers sensitivity to nucleoside analogs such as acyclovir or ganciclovir
   3969..4017    +  polyA_signal   HSV TK poly(A) signal: herpes simplex virus thymidine kinase polyadenylation signal (Cole and Stacy, 1985)
   4116..4430    +  promoter       tight TRE promoter: Tet-responsive promoter PTight, consisting of seven tet operator sequences followed by the minimal CMV promoter
   4435..5132    +  CDS            rtTA3 (fragment): reverse tetracycline transactivator 3 activates expression from Tet-responsive promoters in the presence of doxycycline
   5062..5172    +  CDS            VP48: 3 tandem repeats of the minimal activation domain of herpes simplex virus VP16 (Cheng et al., 2013)
   5245..5964    +  CDS            EGFP: the original enhanced GFP (Yang et al., 1996) mammalian codon-optimized
   6064..5       +  polyA_signal   bGH poly(A) signal (across the origin): bovine growth hormone polyadenylation signal
