[The description below was written by a language model from this plasmid's Addgene catalogue record and pLannotate feature annotations shown in this document.]
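Description:
pUt-mPF-GFP is a mammalian expression plasmid built as a donor for recombinase-mediated cassette exchange (RMCE) into a matching "LPUtopia-7" landing pad. It derives from the related pUt-mNF-GFP backbone and is propagated in E. coli from a high-copy ColE1/pUC origin. No conventional ampicillin or kanamycin marker is annotated. Instead, the Bacillus cereus blasticidin S deaminase gene (bsr) serves in both hosts. It sits downstream of a CMV enhancer/truncated CMV promoter for mammalian cells, with short T7 and tac promoter elements that likely drive its bacterial expression, and it ends in a β-globin poly(A) signal.

The payload is a synthetic positive-feedback gene circuit. A tight TRE promoter (seven tet operators plus a minimal CMV promoter) drives rtTA-Advanced joined through a P2A peptide to EGFP, followed by a bGH poly(A) signal. Because the doxycycline-dependent transactivator activates its own promoter, induction is self-reinforcing, and the co-translated EGFP reports circuit output. A separate PGK promoter–HSV thymidine kinase cassette with the TK poly(A) signal provides negative selection with nucleoside analogs such as ganciclovir. By the record's stated scheme, blasticidin enriches for cells that have taken up the cassette, while TK counter-selects unwanted events.

Only one FRT site is annotated, so any second, heterospecific recombination site needed for exchange is not identified in the tables. The sizes also disagree: the catalogue lists a 9,925 bp total, whereas the depositor and sequencing-derived records are 6,317 and 6,283 nt. These two records differ mainly in the PGK/TK region, where the sequenced version is annotated as fragmented PGK promoter segments and a truncated TK.
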