Addgene plasmid #199222: pUt-mPF-GFP
Purpose: LPUtopia-7 matching RMCE donor plasmid with GFP Positive-Feedback circuit (mPF-GFP). Use BlastR for positive selection and HSV-TK for negative selection.
Depositing lab: Gabor Balazsi. Depositing organization: Stony Brook University. Publication: Nonmonotone invasion landscape by noise-aware control of metastasis activator levels. Wan Y, Cohen J, Szenk M, Farquhar KS, Coraci D, Krzyszton R, Azukas J, Van Nest N, Smashnov A, Chern YJ, De Martino D, Nguyen LC, Bien H, Bravo-Cordero JJ, Chan CH, Rosner MR, Balazsi G. Nat Chem Biol. 2023 Jul;19(7):887-899. doi: 10.1038/s41589-023-01344-z. Epub 2023 May 25. PubMed 37231268.
Backbone
  Vector backbone: pUt-mNF-GFP
  Backbone manufacturer: Balazsi Lab
  Backbone size w/o insert (bp): 7902
  Total vector size (bp): 9925
  Vector type: Mammalian Expression
  Selectable markers: Blasticidin
Growth in bacteria
  Bacterial resistance: Blasticidin, 100 μg/mL
  Growth temperature: 37°C
  Growth strain: NEB Stable
  Copy number: High Copy
Gene/Insert
  Gene/Insert name: rtTA-Advanced::P2A::EGFP (alt names: reverse tetracycline Transactivator; EGFP)
  Species: Synthetic
  Insert size (bp): 1877
  Promoter: tight TRE promoter
  Tag / fusion protein: EGFP (C terminal on insert)
  Cloning method: Gibson Cloning
  Sequencing primers: 5′ ATATACGCGTCGAGGCCCTTTC; 3′ GATCCTTACTTGTACAGCTCGTCCATGC
Terms and licenses: Academic/Nonprofit Terms; Industry Terms: Not Available to Industry
How to cite: pUt-mPF-GFP was a gift from Gabor Balazsi (Addgene plasmid # 199222 ; http://n2t.net/addgene:199222 ; RRID:Addgene_199222)
